Addgene plasmid #206316: pH1-shOPA1-pSyn-tdtomato
Purpose: Knocking-down OPA1 in mouse cells
Depositing lab: Yusuke Hirabayashi. Depositing organization: The University of Tokyo. Publication: An interactive deep learning-based approach reveals mitochondrial cristae topologies. Suga S, Nakamura K, Nakanishi Y, Humbel BM, Kawai H, Hirabayashi Y. PLoS Biol. 2023 Aug 31;21(8):e3002246. doi: 10.1371/journal.pbio.3002246. eCollection 2023 Aug. PubMed 37651352.
Backbone
  Vector backbone: pH1
  Vector type: Mammalian Expression, Lentiviral
Growth in bacteria
  Bacterial resistance: Ampicillin, 100 μg/mL
  Growth temperature: 37°C
  Growth strain: NEB Stable
  Copy number: Unknown
Gene/Insert
  Gene/Insert name: shRNA against mouse OPA1
  Species: M. musculus (mouse)
Terms and licenses: Academic/Nonprofit Terms; Industry Terms: Not Available to Industry
How to cite: pH1-shOPA1-pSyn-tdtomato was a gift from Yusuke Hirabayashi (Addgene plasmid # 206316 ; http://n2t.net/addgene:206316 ; RRID:Addgene_206316)
