[The description below was written by a language model from this plasmid's Addgene catalogue record and pLannotate feature annotations shown in this document.]
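Description:
pH1-shOPA1-pSyn-tdtomato is a roughly 10.8 kb HIV-1-derived lentiviral transfer plasmid built on a pH1 backbone for knocking down OPA1 in mouse cells. It is propagated in E. coli through a high-copy ColE1/pUC-type origin with ampicillin selection (AmpR with its own bla promoter), and it also carries an f1 origin. Outside the viral region, an SV40/EM7 promoter-driven BleoR cassette with an SV40 poly(A) signal could in principle confer Zeocin resistance in mammalian or bacterial cells, although the record does not mention its use.

The viral genome is transcribed from a CMV enhancer/promoter fused to a truncated 5' LTR, so genomic RNA production in packaging cells is Tat-independent. This is followed by the Ψ packaging signal with a partial gag sequence, the Rev response element for nuclear export of unspliced RNA, and the cPPT/CTS, which aids nuclear import of the provirus. The payload begins with the human H1 RNA polymerase III promoter, which drives the shRNA against mouse OPA1. The hairpin itself is not annotated in the feature table. A tdTomato coding sequence lies further downstream, followed by a WPRE that enhances transcript stability and expression. The plasmid name indicates that tdTomato is expressed from a synapsin promoter, which would favour neuronal labelling, but the interval between the H1 promoter and tdTomato is unannotated, so this rests on the name alone. A truncated 3' LTR and a bGH poly(A) signal close the cassette.

The design lets knockdown cells be identified by red fluorescence after transfection or lentiviral transduction. The associated publication concerns the analysis of mitochondrial cristae topology.
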