Features (pLannotate 1.2.2; 31 found; start..end, strand, type, name):
     31..83      -  misc_feature   bom (fragment): basis of mobility region from pBR322
    238..617     +  enhancer       CMV enhancer: human cytomegalovirus immediate early enhancer
    618..817     +  promoter       CMV promoter: human cytomegalovirus (CMV) immediate early promoter
    835..1015    +  LTR            5' LTR (truncated): truncated 5' long terminal repeat (LTR) from HIV-1
   1062..1187    +  misc_feature   HIV-1 Ψ: packaging signal of human immunodeficiency virus type 1
   1171..1534    +  CDS            HIV-1 gag (fragment): gag protein from human immunodeficiency virus 1; gag
   1680..1913    +  misc_feature   RRE: The Rev response element (RRE) of HIV-1 allows for Rev-dependent mRNA export from the nucleus to the cytoplasm.
   2290..2390    +  CDS            Rev (fragment): human immunodeficiency virus 1 (HIV-1) Rev protein; rev; enhances nuclear export of unspliced and incompletely spliced viral mRNAs
   2440..2557    +  misc_feature   cPPT/CTS: central polypurine tract and central termination sequence of HIV-1
   2605..2819    +  promoter       H1 promoter: human H1 RNA promoter
   4028..5455    +  CDS            tdTomato: tdTomato is a basic (constitutively fluorescent) orange fluorescent protein published in 2004, derived from Discosoma sp.. It is reported to be a somewhat slowly-maturing tandem dimer with low acid sensitivity.
   5513..5536    +  misc_feature   MCS (fragment): pBluescript multiple cloning site
   5536..6124    +  misc_feature   WPRE: woodchuck hepatitis virus posttranscriptional regulatory element
   6125..6144    +  misc_feature   MCS (fragment): pBluescript multiple cloning site
   6146..6646    +  CDS            nef (fragment): NEF_HV1LA - Experimental evidence at protein level: Swiss-Prot protein existence level 1. Extracellular Nef protein targets CD4(+) T-lymphocytes for apoptosis by interacting with CXCR4 surface receptors. From Human immunodeficiency virus type 1 group M subtype B (isolate Lai) (HIV-1).
   6653..6833    +  LTR            5' LTR (truncated): truncated 5' long terminal repeat (LTR) from HIV-1
   6865..7089    +  polyA_signal   bGH poly(A) signal: bovine growth hormone polyadenylation signal
   7093..7114    +  promoter       SV40 promoter (fragment): SV40 enhancer and early promoter
   7135..7563    +  rep_origin     f1 ori (sequence partly withheld): f1 bacteriophage origin of replication; arrow indicates direction of (+) strand synthesis
   7577..7906    +  promoter       SV40 promoter: SV40 enhancer and early promoter
   7954..8001    +  promoter       EM7 promoter: synthetic bacterial promoter&nbsp
   8020..8394    +  CDS            BleoR: antibiotic-binding protein; Sh ble from Streptoalloteichus hindustanus; confers resistance to bleomycin, phleomycin, and Zeocin™
   8404..8529    +  CDS            ble (fragment): BLE_KLEPN - Experimental evidence at protein level: Swiss-Prot protein existence level 1. Binding protein with a strong affinity to the bleomycin family of antibiotics. Binds to CL990; an antimitotic-antibiotic compound. From Klebsiella pneumoniae.
   8524..8645    +  polyA_signal   SV40 poly(A) signal: SV40 polyadenylation signal
   8716..8738    -  protein_bind   lac operator (fragment): The lac repressor binds to the lac operator to inhibit transcription in E. coli. This inhibition can be relieved by adding lactose or isopropyl-β-D-thiogalactopyranoside (IPTG). lac repressor encoded by lacI
   8742..8772    -  promoter       lac promoter: promoter for the E. coli lac operon
   8787..8808    -  protein_bind   CAP binding site: CAP binding activates transcription in the presence of cAMP. E. coli catabolite activator protein
   8821..8913    -  CDS            lacI (fragment): lac repressor; lacI; The lac repressor binds to the lac operator to inhibit transcription in E. coli. This inhibition can be relieved by adding lactose or isopropyl-β-D-thiogalactopyranoside (IPTG).
   9096..9684    -  rep_origin     ori: high-copy-number ColE1/pMB1/pBR322/pUC origin of replication
   9855..10715   -  CDS            AmpR: β-lactamase; bla; confers resistance to ampicillin, carbenicillin, and related antibiotics
  10716..10820   -  promoter       AmpR promoter: bla
>Addgene plasmid #206316 | pH1-shOPA1-pSyn-tdtomato | addgene full sequence | sequence record 408496 | Addgene NGS Result
GTCGACGGATCGGGAGATCTCCCGATCCCCTATGGTGCACTCTCAGTACAATCTGCTCTGATGCCGCATA
GTTAAGCCAGTATCTGCTCCCTGCTTGTGTGTTGGAGGTCGCTGAGTAGTGCGCGAGCAAAATTTAAGCT
ACAACAAGGCAAGGCTTGACCGACAATTGCATGAAGAATCTGCTTAGGGTTAGGCGTTTTGCGCTGCTTC
GCGATGTACGGGCCAGATATACGCGTTGACATTGATTATTGACTAGTTATTAATAGTAATCAATTACGGG
GTCATTAGTTCATAGCCCATATATGGAGTTCCGCGTTACATAACTTACGGTAAATGGCCCGCCTGGCTGA
CCGCCCAACGACCCCCGCCCATTGACGTCAATAATGACGTATGTTCCCATAGTAACGCCAATAGGGACTT
TCCATTGACGTCAATGGGTGGAGTATTTACGGTAAACTGCCCACTTGGCAGTACATCAAGTGTATCATAT
GCCAAGTACGCCCCCTATTGACGTCAATGACGGTAAATGGCCCGCCTGGCATTATGCCCAGTACATGACC
TTATGGGACTTTCCTACTTGGCAGTACATCTACGTATTAGTCATCGCTATTACCATGGTGATGCGGTTTT
GGCAGTACATCAATGGGCGTGGATAGCGGTTTGACTCACGGGGATTTCCAAGTCTCCACCCCATTGACGT
CAATGGGAGTTTGTTTTGGCACCAAAATCAACGGGACTTTCCAAAATGTCGTAACAACTCCGCCCCATTG
ACGCAAATGGGCGGTAGGCGTGTACGGTGGGAGGTCTATATAAGCAGCGCGTTTTGCCTGTACTGGGTCT
CTCTGGTTAGACCAGATCTGAGCCTGGGAGCTCTCTGGCTAACTAGGGAACCCACTGCTTAAGCCTCAAT
AAAGCTTGCCTTGAGTGCTTCAAGTAGTGTGTGCCCGTCTGTTGTGTGACTCTGGTAACTAGAGATCCCT
CAGACCCTTTTAGTCAGTGTGGAAAATCTCTAGCAGTGGCGCCCGAACAGGGACTTGAAAGCGAAAGGGA
AACCAGAGGAGCTCTCTCGACGCAGGACTCGGCTTGCTGAAGCGCGCACGGCAAGAGGCGAGGGGCGGCG
ACTGGTGAGTACGCCAAAAATTTTGACTAGCGGAGGCTAGAAGGAGAGAGATGGGTGCGAGAGCGTCAGT
ATTAAGCGGGGGAGAATTAGATCGCGATGGGAAAAAATTCGGTTAAGGCCAGGGGGAAAGAAAAAATATA
AATTAAAACATATAGTATGGGCAAGCAGGGAGCTAGAACGATTCGCAGTTAATCCTGGCCTGTTAGAAAC
ATCAGAAGGCTGTAGACAAATACTGGGACAGCTACAACCATCCCTTCAGACAGGATCAGAAGAACTTAGA
TCATTATATAATACAGTAGCAACCCTCTATTGTGTGCATCAAAGGATAGAGATAAAAGACACCAAGGAAG
CTTTAGACAAGATAGAGGAAGAGCAAAACAAAAGTAAGACCACCGCACAGCAAGCGGCCGCTGATCTTCA
GACCTGGAGGAGGAGATATGAGGGACAATTGGAGAAGTGAATTATATAAATATAAAGTAGTAAAAATTGA
ACCATTAGGAGTAGCACCCACCAAGGCAAAGAGAAGAGTGGTGCAGAGAGAAAAAAGAGCAGTGGGAATA
GGAGCTTTGTTCCTTGGGTTCTTGGGAGCAGCAGGAAGCACTATGGGCGCAGCGTCAATGACGCTGACGG
TACAGGCCAGACAATTATTGTCTGGTATAGTGCAGCAGCAGAACAATTTGCTGAGGGCTATTGAGGCGCA
ACAGCATCTGTTGCAACTCACAGTCTGGGGCATCAAGCAGCTCCAGGCAAGAATCCTGGCTGTGGAAAGA
TACCTAAAGGATCAACAGCTCCTGGGGATTTGGGGTTGCTCTGGAAAACTCATTTGCACCACTGCTGTGC
CTTGGAATGCTAGTTGGAGTAATAAATCTCTGGAACAGATTTGGAATCACACGACCTGGATGGAGTGGGA
CAGAGAAATTAACAATTACACAAGCTTAATACACTCCTTAATTGAAGAATCGCAAAACCAGCAAGAAAAG
AATGAACAAGAATTATTGGAATTAGATAAATGGGCAAGTTTGTGGAATTGGTTTAACATAACAAATTGGC
TGTGGTATATAAAATTATTCATAATGATAGTAGGAGGCTTGGTAGGTTTAAGAATAGTTTTTGCTGTACT
TTCTATAGTGAATAGAGTTAGGCAGGGATATTCACCATTATCGTTTCAGACCCACCTCCCAACCCCGAGG
GGACCCGACAGGCCCGAAGGAATAGAAGAAGAAGGTGGAGAGAGAGACAGAGACAGATCCATTCGATTAG
TGAACGGATCGGCACTGCGTGCGCCAATTCTGCAGACAAATGGCAGTATTCATCCACAATTTTAAAAGAA
AAGGGGGGATTGGGGGGTACAGTGCAGGGGAAAGAATAGTAGACATAATAGCAACAGACATACAAACTAA
AGAATTACAAAAACAAATTACAAAAATTCAAAATTTTCGGGTTTATTACAGGGACAGCAGAGATCCAGTT
TGGTTAATTCTAGCGAACGCTGACGTCATCAACCCGCTCCAAGGAATCGCGGGCCCAGTGTCACTAGGCG
GGAACACCCAGCGCGCGTGCGCCCTGGCAGGAAGATGGCTGTGAGGGACAGGGGAGTGGCGCCCTGCAAT
ATTTGCATGTCGCTATGTGTTCTGGGAAATCACCATAAACGTGAAATGTCTTTGGATTTGGGAATCTTAT
AAGTTCTGTATGAGACCACCTCGAGCCGGCATGGAAGAAGAACCATATTTCTCGAGAAATATGGTTCTTC
TTCCATGTTTTTGTCTAGAGTTAACTTAATTAAGGGTTTTGGCTACGTCCAGAGCAGAGGAATGAGGGCA
TGTAGACTAAATATGTTCGTGTGGAAGAGGCTGAATACACATCAGAGTTAGTGCTGCAGGAAATGCTTCT
GCATTGCATACCCAGAGTTTCCTTGCTCATCTGAGAGCATGTGTTTTTTCCAGATGTGTGTACTTGTGTG
AGATTCTCTGGGTGTGTGTCAATGTGTTGCCTGAACGTGCATTGCTCAATATGCTCATGTGTGTTACCCT
GGGCTTGTACATCTACATATATACCTGGATGCCCGTGTGTTCTGTGATGTACATATACCCTGTGTCATTC
CTTGTTTTTCTATTTGTGTTATTCCATGTGTTCCTTCAGGCTCTCACTACCCAAGTGTCCACCTCCGCCT
GTCTGGTGATGTTTACGCTACCCCGTGCTCTTTTCTTTGCCTGACAGTGTTGTCGTGGAAGACATCTCGC
CAGGAACACTGCAGTAAGGAGAATTTCTAGTTTTATGTTCCCCTCCGAGTATGCTTCTATCCCGACCCTC
AACCCCAAAATGCCTTCAGAGGTGAAAATCAACACTGGAAACACAAGTATCTGGGAAGGGTAACAATGCA
AGTTAGCCTGAGGATTTAGGAGGAGGCTGAAAAACAGAGTAGGAGCCTTACTACGGGTCCAGACCCTACG
GACAAGAACCCCCACTCCCACTCCCCAAATTGCGCATTCCCTCCCCCATCAGAGGGGGAGGGGAAGAGGA
TGCAGCGCGGCGCGGCGCGTGCGCACTGTCGGATTTAGTACCGCGGACAGAGCCTTCGCCCCCGCTGCCG
GCGCGCGCCACCACCTCCCCAGCACCAAAGGCGGGCTGACGTCACTCTCCAGCCCTCCCCAAACTCCCCT
ACCTCACCGCCTTGGTCGCGTCCGTGCAGCGGTGAGTCCAGTCGGGCCGCACCACAAGAGGTGCAAGATA
GGGGGGTGCAGGCGCGACCATACGCTCTGCGGCGGCAGAGCCTCAGCGCTGCCTCAGTCTGCAGCGGGCA
GCAGAGGAGTCGCGTCGTGCCAGAGAGCGCCGCCGTGCTCCTGAGCCCCTTGCGCTCCGCCCCCGCGGCC
CACCGACCCACTGCCCCTTGGATCCGAATTCGCCACCATGGTGAGCAAGGGCGAGGAGGTCATCAAAGAG
TTCATGCGCTTCAAGGTGCGCATGGAGGGCTCCATGAACGGCCACGAGTTCGAGATCGAGGGCGAGGGCG
AGGGCCGCCCCTACGAGGGCACCCAGACCGCCAAGCTGAAGGTGACCAAGGGCGGCCCCCTGCCCTTCGC
CTGGGACATCCTGTCCCCCCAGTTCATGTACGGCTCCAAGGCGTACGTGAAGCACCCCGCCGACATCCCC
GATTACAAGAAGCTGTCCTTCCCCGAGGGCTTCAAGTGGGAGCGCGTGATGAACTTCGAGGACGGCGGTC
TGGTGACCGTGACCCAGGACTCCTCCCTGCAGGACGGCACGCTGATCTACAAGGTGAAGATGCGCGGCAC
CAACTTCCCCCCCGACGGCCCCGTAATGCAGAAGAAGACCATGGGCTGGGAGGCCTCCACCGAGCGCCTG
TACCCCCGCGACGGCGTGCTGAAGGGCGAGATCCACCAGGCCCTGAAGCTGAAGGACGGCGGCCACTACC
TGGTGGAGTTCAAGACCATCTACATGGCCAAGAAGCCCGTGCAACTGCCCGGCTACTACTACGTGGACAC
CAAGCTGGACATCACCTCCCACAACGAGGACTACACCATCGTGGAACAGTACGAGCGCTCCGAGGGCCGC
CACCACCTGTTCCTGGGGCATGGCACCGGCAGCACCGGCAGCGGCAGCTCCGGCACCGCCTCCTCCGAGG
ACAACAACATGGCCGTCATCAAAGAGTTCATGCGCTTCAAGGTGCGCATGGAGGGCTCCATGAACGGCCA
CGAGTTCGAGATCGAGGGCGAGGGCGAGGGCCGCCCCTACGAGGGCACCCAGACCGCCAAGCTGAAGGTG
ACCAAGGGCGGCCCCCTGCCCTTCGCCTGGGACATCCTGTCCCCCCAGTTCATGTACGGCTCCAAGGCGT
ACGTGAAGCACCCCGCCGACATCCCCGATTACAAGAAGCTGTCCTTCCCCGAGGGCTTCAAGTGGGAGCG
CGTGATGAACTTCGAGGACGGCGGTCTGGTGACCGTGACCCAGGACTCCTCCCTGCAGGACGGCACGCTG
ATCTACAAGGTGAAGATGCGCGGCACCAACTTCCCCCCCGACGGCCCCGTAATGCAGAAGAAGACCATGG
GCTGGGAGGCCTCCACCGAGCGCCTGTACCCCCGCGACGGCGTGCTGAAGGGCGAGATCCACCAGGCCCT
GAAGCTGAAGGACGGCGGCCACTACCTGGTGGAGTTCAAGACCATCTACATGGCCAAGAAGCCCGTGCAA
CTGCCCGGCTACTACTACGTGGACACCAAGCTGGACATCACCTCCCACAACGAGGACTACACCATCGTGG
AACAGTACGAGCGCTCCGAGGGCCGCCACCACCTGTTCCTGTACGGCATGGACGAGCTGTACAAGTAAGC
TAGCCCACGCGCGTGGTGTACAAGTAAAGCGGCCGCGACTCTAGTCCCTCCCAATTCGATATCAAGCTTA
TCGATAATCAACCTCTGGATTACAAAATTTGTGAAAGATTGACTGGTATTCTTAACTATGTTGCTCCTTT
TACGCTATGTGGATACGCTGCTTTAATGCCTTTGTATCATGCTATTGCTTCCCGTATGGCTTTCATTTTC
TCCTCCTTGTATAAATCCTGGTTGCTGTCTCTTTATGAGGAGTTGTGGCCCGTTGTCAGGCAACGTGGCG
TGGTGTGCACTGTGTTTGCTGACGCAACCCCCACTGGTTGGGGCATTGCCACCACCTGTCAGCTCCTTTC
CGGGACTTTCGCTTTCCCCCTCCCTATTGCCACGGCGGAACTCATCGCCGCCTGCCTTGCCCGCTGCTGG
ACAGGGGCTCGGCTGTTGGGCACTGACAATTCCGTGGTGTTGTCGGGGAAATCATCGTCCTTTCCTTGGC
TGCTCGCCTGTGTTGCCACCTGGATTCTGCGCGGGACGTCCTTCTGCTACGTCCCTTCGGCCCTCAATCC
AGCGGACCTTCCTTCCCGCGGCCTGCTGCCGGCTCTGCGGCCTCTTCCGCGTCTTCGCCTTCGCCCTCAG
ACGAGTCGGATCTCCCTTTGGGCCGCCTCCCCGCATCGATACCGTCGACCTCGATCGAGACCTAGAAAAA
CATGGAGCAATCACAAGTAGCAATACAGCAGCTACCAATGCTGATTGTGCCTGGCTAGAAGCACAAGAGG
AGGAGGAGGTGGGTTTTCCAGTCACACCTCAGGTACCTTTAAGACCAATGACTTACAAGGCAGCTGTAGA
TCTTAGCCACTTTTTAAAAGAAAAGGGGGGACTGGAAGGGCTAATTCACTCCCAACGAAGACAAGATATC
CTTGATCTGTGGATCTACCACACACAAGGCTACTTCCCTGATTGGCAGAACTACACACCAGGGCCAGGGA
TCAGATATCCACTGACCTTTGGATGGTGCTACAAGCTAGTACCAGTTGAGCAAGAGAAGGTAGAAGAAGC
CAATGAAGGAGAGAACACCCGCTTGTTACACCCTGTGAGCCTGCATGGGATGGATGACCCGGAGAGAGAA
GTATTAGAGTGGAGGTTTGACAGCCGCCTAGCATTTCATCACATGGCCCGAGAGCTGCATCCGGACTGTA
CTGGGTCTCTCTGGTTAGACCAGATCTGAGCCTGGGAGCTCTCTGGCTAACTAGGGAACCCACTGCTTAA
GCCTCAATAAAGCTTGCCTTGAGTGCTTCAAGTAGTGTGTGCCCGTCTGTTGTGTGACTCTGGTAACTAG
AGATCCCTCAGACCCTTTTAGTCAGTGTGGAAAATCTCTAGCAGGGCCCGTTTAAACCCGCTGATCAGCC
TCGACTGTGCCTTCTAGTTGCCAGCCATCTGTTGTTTGCCCCTCCCCCGTGCCTTCCTTGACCCTGGAAG
GTGCCACTCCCACTGTCCTTTCCTAATAAAATGAGGAAATTGCATCGCATTGTCTGAGTAGGTGTCATTC
TATTCTGGGGGGTGGGGTGGGGCAGGACAGCAAGGGGGAGGATTGGGAAGACAATAGCAGGCATGCTGGG
GATGCGGTGGGCTCTATGGCTTCTGAGGCGGAAAGAACCAGCTGGGGCTCTAGGGGGTATCCCC
[124 nt withheld, positions 7135-7258]
C
[91 nt withheld, positions 7260-7350]
A
[49 nt withheld, positions 7352-7400]
CCTTTGACGTTGGAGTCCACGTTCTTT
[37 nt withheld, positions 7428-7464]
ACCCTATCTCGGTCTATTCTTTTGATTTATAAGGGATTTTGCCGATTTCGGCCTATTGGTTAAAAAATGA
GCTGATTTAACAAAAATTTAACGCGAATTAATTCTGTGGAATGTGTGTCAGTTAGGGTGTGGAAAGTCCC
CAGGCTCCCCAGCAGGCAGAAGTATGCAAAGCATGCATCTCAATTAGTCAGCAACCAGGTGTGGAAAGTC
CCCAGGCTCCCCAGCAGGCAGAAGTATGCAAAGCATGCATCTCAATTAGTCAGCAACCATAGTCCCGCCC
CTAACTCCGCCCATCCCGCCCCTAACTCCGCCCAGTTCCGCCCATTCTCCGCCCCATGGCTGACTAATTT
TTTTTATTTATGCAGAGGCCGAGGCCGCCTCTGCCTCTGAGCTATTCCAGAAGTAGTGAGGAGGCTTTTT
TGGAGGCCTAGGCTTTTGCAAAAAGCTCCCGGGAGCTTGTATATCCATTTTCGGATCTGATCAGCACGTG
TTGACAATTAATCATCGGCATAGTATATCGGCATAGTATAATACGACAAGGTGAGGAACTAAACCATGGC
CAAGTTGACCAGTGCCGTTCCGGTGCTCACCGCGCGCGACGTCGCCGGAGCGGTCGAGTTCTGGACCGAC
CGGCTCGGGTTCTCCCGGGACTTCGTGGAGGACGACTTCGCCGGTGTGGTCCGGGACGACGTGACCCTGT
TCATCAGCGCGGTCCAGGACCAGGTGGTGCCGGACAACACCCTGGCCTGGGTGTGGGTGCGCGGCCTGGA
CGAGCTGTACGCCGAGTGGTCGGAGGTCGTGTCCACGAACTTCCGGGACGCCTCCGGGCCGGCCATGACC
GAGATCGGCGAGCAGCCGTGGGGGCGGGAGTTCGCCCTGCGCGACCCGGCCGGCAACTGCGTGCACTTCG
TGGCCGAGGAGCAGGACTGACACGTGCTACGAGATTTCGATTCCACCGCCGCCTTCTATGAAAGGTTGGG
CTTCGGAATCGTTTTCCGGGACGCCGGCTGGATGATCCTCCAGCGCGGGGATCTCATGCTGGAGTTCTTC
GCCCACCCCAACTTGTTTATTGCAGCTTATAATGGTTACAAATAAAGCAATAGCATCACAAATTTCACAA
ATAAAGCATTTTTTTCACTGCATTCTAGTTGTGGTTTGTCCAAACTCATCAATGTATCTTATCATGTCTG
TATACCGTCGACCTCTAGCTAGAGCTTGGCGTAATCATGGTCATAGCTGTTTCCTGTGTGAAATTGTTAT
CCGCTCACAATTCCACACAACATACGAGCCGGAAGCATAAAGTGTAAAGCCTGGGGTGCCTAATGAGTGA
GCTAACTCACATTAATTGCGTTGCGCTCACTGCCCGCTTTCCAGTCGGGAAACCTGTCGTGCCAGCTGCA
TTAATGAATCGGCCAACGCGCGGGGAGAGGCGGTTTGCGTATTGGGCGCTCTTCCGCTTCCTCGCTCACT
GACTCGCTGCGCTCGGTCGTTCGGCTGCGGCGAGCGGTATCAGCTCACTCAAAGGCGGTAATACGGTTAT
CCACAGAATCAGGGGATAACGCAGGAAAGAACATGTGAGCAAAAGGCCAGCAAAAGGCCAGGAACCGTAA
AAAGGCCGCGTTGCTGGCGTTTTTCCATAGGCTCCGCCCCCCTGACGAGCATCACAAAAATCGACGCTCA
AGTCAGAGGTGGCGAAACCCGACAGGACTATAAAGATACCAGGCGTTTCCCCCTGGAAGCTCCCTCGTGC
GCTCTCCTGTTCCGACCCTGCCGCTTACCGGATACCTGTCCGCCTTTCTCCCTTCGGGAAGCGTGGCGCT
TTCTCATAGCTCACGCTGTAGGTATCTCAGTTCGGTGTAGGTCGTTCGCTCCAAGCTGGGCTGTGTGCAC
GAACCCCCCGTTCAGCCCGACCGCTGCGCCTTATCCGGTAACTATCGTCTTGAGTCCAACCCGGTAAGAC
ACGACTTATCGCCACTGGCAGCAGCCACTGGTAACAGGATTAGCAGAGCGAGGTATGTAGGCGGTGCTAC
AGAGTTCTTGAAGTGGTGGCCTAACTACGGCTACACTAGAAGAACAGTATTTGGTATCTGCGCTCTGCTG
AAGCCAGTTACCTTCGGAAAAAGAGTTGGTAGCTCTTGATCCGGCAAACAAACCACCGCTGGTAGCGGTG
GTTTTTTTGTTTGCAAGCAGCAGATTACGCGCAGAAAAAAAGGATCTCAAGAAGATCCTTTGATCTTTTC
TACGGGGTCTGACGCTCAGTGGAACGAAAACTCACGTTAAGGGATTTTGGTCATGAGATTATCAAAAAGG
ATCTTCACCTAGATCCTTTTAAATTAAAAATGAAGTTTTAAATCAATCTAAAGTATATATGAGTAAACTT
GGTCTGACAGTTACCAATGCTTAATCAGTGAGGCACCTATCTCAGCGATCTGTCTATTTCGTTCATCCAT
AGTTGCCTGACTCCCCGTCGTGTAGATAACTACGATACGGGAGGGCTTACCATCTGGCCCCAGTGCTGCA
ATGATACCGCGAGACCCACGCTCACCGGCTCCAGATTTATCAGCAATAAACCAGCCAGCCGGAAGGGCCG
AGCGCAGAAGTGGTCCTGCAACTTTATCCGCCTCCATCCAGTCTATTAATTGTTGCCGGGAAGCTAGAGT
AAGTAGTTCGCCAGTTAATAGTTTGCGCAACGTTGTTGCCATTGCTACAGGCATCGTGGTGTCACGCTCG
TCGTTTGGTATGGCTTCATTCAGCTCCGGTTCCCAACGATCAAGGCGAGTTACATGATCCCCCATGTTGT
GCAAAAAAGCGGTTAGCTCCTTCGGTCCTCCGATCGTTGTCAGAAGTAAGTTGGCCGCAGTGTTATCACT
CATGGTTATGGCAGCACTGCATAATTCTCTTACTGTCATGCCATCCGTAAGATGCTTTTCTGTGACTGGT
GAGTACTCAACCAAGTCATTCTGAGAATAGTGTATGCGGCGACCGAGTTGCTCTTGCCCGGCGTCAATAC
GGGATAATACCGCGCCACATAGCAGAACTTTAAAAGTGCTCATCATTGGAAAACGTTCTTCGGGGCGAAA
ACTCTCAAGGATCTTACCGCTGTTGAGATCCAGTTCGATGTAACCCACTCGTGCACCCAACTGATCTTCA
GCATCTTTTACTTTCACCAGCGTTTCTGGGTGAGCAAAAACAGGAAGGCAAAATGCCGCAAAAAAGGGAA
TAAGGGCGACACGGAAATGTTGAATACTCATACTCTTCCTTTTTCAATATTATTGAAGCATTTATCAGGG
TTATTGTCTCATGAGCGGATACATATTTGAATGTATTTAGAAAAATAAACAAATAGGGGTTCCGCGCACA
TTTCCCCGAAAAGTGCCACCTGAC
